>Addgene plasmid #132274 | pDONR221_UCP1 | addgene full sequence | sequence record 263283 | Addgene NGS Result
CTTTCCTGCGTTATCCCCTGATTCTGTGGATAACCGTATTACCGCCTTTGAGTGAGCTGATACCGCTCGC
CGCAGCCGAACGACCGAGCGCAGCGAGTCAGTGAGCGAGGAAGCGGAAGAGCGCCCAATACGCAAACCGC
CTCTCCCCGCGCGTTGGCCGATTCATTAATGCAGCTGGCACGACAGGTTTCCCGACTGGAAAGCGGGCAG
TGAGCGCAACGCAATTAATACGCGTACCGCTAGCCAGGAAGAGTTTGTAGAAACGCAAAAAGGCCATCCG
TCAGGATGGCCTTCTGCTTAGTTTGATGCCTGGCAGTTTATGGCGGGCGTCCTGCCCGCCACCCTCCGGG
CCGTTGCTTCACAACGTTCAAATCCGCTCCCGGCGGATTTGTCCTACTCAGGAGAGCGTTCACCGACAAA
CAACAGATAAAACGAAAGGCCCAGTCTTCCGACTGAGCCTTTCGTTTTATTTGATGCCTGGCAGTTCCCT
ACTCTCGCGTTAACGCTAGCATGGATGTTTTCCCAGTCACGACGTTGTAAAACGACGGCCAGTCTTAAGC
TCGGGCCCCAAATAATGATTTTATTTTGACTGATAGTGACCTGTTCGTTGCAACACATTGATGAGCAATG
CTTTTTTATAATGCCAACTTTGTACAAAAAAGCAGGCTCCACCATGGGAGGACTGACCGCATCTGACGTG
CACCCCACACTGGGAGTGCAGCTGTTCAGCGCCGGAATCGCAGCATGCCTGGCAGACGTGATCACCTTTC
CTCTGGATACAGCCAAGGTGAGGCTGCAGGTGCAGGGCGAGTGTCCAACCAGCTCCGTGATCCGCTACAA
GGGCGTGCTGGGCACCATCACAGCCGTGGTGAAGACAGAGGGCCGGATGAAGCTGTATTCCGGACTGCCT
GCAGGACTGCAGAGGCAGATCTCTAGCGCCTCTCTGCGCATCGGCCTGTACGATACCGTGCAGGAGTTCC
TGACCGCCGGCAAGGAGACAGCCCCATCTCTGGGCAGCAAGATCCTGGCAGGACTGACCACAGGAGGAGT
GGCCGTGTTTATCGGACAGCCAACCGAGGTGGTGAAGGTGAGGCTGCAGGCACAGAGCCACCTGCACGGC
ATCAAGCCTCGGTACACCGGCACATACAACGCCTATAGAATCATCGCAACCACAGAGGGACTGACCGGAC
TGTGGAAGGGAACCACACCCAACCTGATGCGCAGCGTGATCATCAATTGCACCGAGCTGGTGACATATGA
CCTGATGAAGGAGGCCTTCGTGAAGAACAATATCCTGGCCGACGATGTGCCATGCCACCTGGTGTCCGCC
CTGATCGCAGGATTCTGTGCAACCGCCATGTCCTCTCCCGTGGATGTGGTGAAGACACGGTTTATCAACA
GCCCCCCTGGCCAGTATAAGTCCGTGCCTAACTGTGCCATGAAGGTGTTCACCAATGAGGGCCCAACAGC
CTTCTTTAAGGGCCTGGTGCCCTCCTTTCTGAGACTGGGCTCTTGGAATGTGATCATGTTCGTGTGCTTT
GAGCAGCTGAAGCGGGAGCTGAGCAAGTCCAGACAGACCATGGACTGTGCCACAGACCCAGCTTTCTTGT
ACAAAGTTGGCATTATAAGAAAGCATTGCTTATCAATTTGTTGCAACGAACAGGTCACTATCAGTCAAAA
TAAAATCATTATTTGCCATCCAGCTGATATCCCCTATAGTGAGTCGTATTACATGGTCATAGCTGTTTCC
TGGCAGCTCTGGCCCGTGTCTCAAAATCTCTGATGTTACATTGCACAAGATAAAAATATATCATCATGAA
CAATAAAACTGTCTGCTTACATAAACAGTAATACAAGGGGTGTTATGAGCCATATTCAACGGGAAACGTC
GAGGCCGCGATTAAATTCCAACATGGATGCTGATTTATATGGGTATAAATGGGCTCGCGATAATGTCGGG
CAATCAGGTGCGACAATCTATCGCTTGTATGGGAAGCCCGATGCGCCAGAGTTGTTTCTGAAACATGGCA
AAGGTAGCGTTGCCAATGATGTTACAGATGAGATGGTCAGACTAAACTGGCTGACGGAATTTATGCCTCT
TCCGACCATCAAGCATTTTATCCGTACTCCTGATGATGCATGGTTACTCACCACTGCGATCCCCGGAAAA
ACAGCATTCCAGGTATTAGAAGAATATCCTGATTCAGGTGAAAATATTGTTGATGCGCTGGCAGTGTTCC
TGCGCCGGTTGCATTCGATTCCTGTTTGTAATTGTCCTTTTAACAGCGATCGCGTATTTCGTCTCGCTCA
GGCGCAATCACGAATGAATAACGGTTTGGTTGATGCGAGTGATTTTGATGACGAGCGTAATGGCTGGCCT
GTTGAACAAGTCTGGAAAGAAATGCATAAACTTTTGCCATTCTCACCGGATTCAGTCGTCACTCATGGTG
ATTTCTCACTTGATAACCTTATTTTTGACGAGGGGAAATTAATAGGTTGTATTGATGTTGGACGAGTCGG
AATCGCAGACCGATACCAGGATCTTGCCATCCTATGGAACTGCCTCGGTGAGTTTTCTCCTTCATTACAG
AAACGGCTTTTTCAAAAATATGGTATTGATAATCCTGATATGAATAAATTGCAGTTTCATTTGATGCTCG
ATGAGTTTTTCTAATCAGAATTGGTTAATTGGTTGTAACACTGGCAGAGCATTACGCTGACTTGACGGGA
CGGCGCAAGCTCATGACCAAAATCCCTTAACGTGAGTTACGCGTCGTTCCACTGAGCGTCAGACCCCGTA
GAAAAGATCAAAGGATCTTCTTGAGATCCTTTTTTTCTGCGCGTAATCTGCTGCTTGCAAACAAAAAAAC
CACCGCTACCAGCGGTGGTTTGTTTGCCGGATCAAGAGCTACCAACTCTTTTTCCGAAGGTAACTGGCTT
CAGCAGAGCGCAGATACCAAATACTGTTCTTCTAGTGTAGCCGTAGTTAGGCCACCACTTCAAGAACTCT
GTAGCACCGCCTACATACCTCGCTCTGCTAATCCTGTTACCAGTGGCTGCTGCCAGTGGCGATAAGTCGT
GTCTTACCGGGTTGGACTCAAGACGATAGTTACCGGATAAGGCGCAGCGGTCGGGCTGAACGGGGGGTTC
GTGCACACAGCCCAGCTTGGAGCGAACGACCTACACCGAACTGAGATACCTACAGCGTGAGCTATGAGAA
AGCGCCACGCTTCCCGAAGGGAGAAAGGCGGACAGGTATCCGGTAAGCGGCAGGGTCGGAACAGGAGAGC
GCACGAGGGAGCTTCCAGGGGGAAACGCCTGGTATCTTTATAGTCCTGTCGGGTTTCGCCACCTCTGACT
TGAGCGTCGATTTTTGTGATGCTCGTCAGGGGGGCGGAGCCTATGGAAAAACGCCAGCAACGCGGCCTTT
TTACGGTTCCTGGCCTTTTGCTGGCCTTTTGCTCACATGTT
Features (pLannotate 1.2.2; 10 found; start..end, strand, type, name):
    121..213     +  CDS            lacI (fragment): lac repressor; lacI; The lac repressor binds to the lac operator to inhibit transcription in E. coli. This inhibition can be relieved by adding lactose or isopropyl-β-D-thiogalactopyranoside (IPTG).
    268..295     -  terminator     rrnB T2 terminator: transcription terminator T2 from the E. coli rrnB gene
    427..470     +  terminator     rrnB T1 terminator: Escherichia coli rrnB; transcription terminator T1 from the E. coli rrnB gene
    517..553     -  CDS            lacZα (fragment): LacZα fragment of β-galactosidase; lacZ fragment
    569..668     +  protein_bind   attL1: mutant version of attL; recombination site for the Gateway® LR reaction LR Clonase™
    674..1594    +  CDS            UCP1: UCP1_HUMAN - Also known as SLC25A7 From Homo sapiens (Human).
   1596..1695    -  protein_bind   attL2: mutant version of attL; recombination site for the Gateway® LR reaction LR Clonase™
   1713..1731    -  promoter       T7 promoter: promoter for bacteriophage T7 RNA polymerase
   1865..2674    +  CDS            KanR: aminoglycoside phosphotransferase; aph(3')-Ia; confers resistance to kanamycin in bacteria or G418 (Geneticin®) in eukaryotes
   2821..3409    +  rep_origin     ori: high-copy-number ColE1/pMB1/pBR322/pUC origin of replication
