[The description below was written by a language model from this plasmid's Addgene catalogue record and pLannotate feature annotations shown in this document.]
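Description:
pDONR221_UCP1 is a Gateway entry clone built on the pDONR221 backbone, carrying a codon-optimized open reading frame for human UCP1 (also known as SLC25A7 or UCP), a member of the SLC25 mitochondrial carrier family. It is part of a large consortium collection of solute carrier (SLC) transporter clones. The plasmid is about 3.5 kb in total and is maintained in E. coli through a high-copy ColE1/pUC-type origin of replication, with selection by a kanamycin resistance gene (aminoglycoside phosphotransferase).

The 921 bp UCP1 coding sequence sits between attL1 and attL2 sites, the recombination sites used in the Gateway LR reaction. This arrangement lets the ORF be transferred, in a defined orientation and reading frame, into any attR-containing destination vector. Although the catalogue lists the vector type as mammalian expression, the feature table shows no eukaryotic promoter, polyadenylation signal, tag or reporter, so the plasmid serves as a shuttle for subcloning rather than as an expression construct; promoters and fusion tags would come from the chosen destination vector. Upstream of the cassette lie the rrnB T1 and T2 transcription terminators, which insulate the insert from read-through transcription in bacteria. A T7 promoter lies just beyond attL2, pointing back toward the insert. Short lacI and lacZα fragments are annotated as backbone remnants and are not functional genes. M13 forward and reverse priming sites flank the insert for sequence verification. The stated purpose is to provide the UCP1 ORF for subcloning into custom expression vectors.
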