Addgene plasmid #132274: pDONR221_UCP1
Purpose: Gateway entry clone with codon-optimized ORF sequence for subcloning into custom expression vectors
Depositing lab: RESOLUTE Consortium & Giulio Superti-Furga. Depositing organization: CeMM Research Center for Molecular Medicine. Publication: The RESOLUTE consortium: unlocking SLC transporters for drug discovery. Superti-Furga G, Lackner D, Wiedmer T, Ingles-Prieto A, Barbosa B, Girardi E, Goldmann U, Gurtl B, Klavins K, Klimek C, Lindinger S, Lineiro-Retes E, Muller AC, Onstein S, Redinger G, Reil D, Sedlyarov V, Wolf G, Crawford M, Everley R, ... Steppan CM. Nat Rev Drug Discov. 2020 Jul;19(7):429-430. doi: 10.1038/d41573-020-00056-6. PubMed 32265506.
Backbone
  Vector backbone: pDONR221
  Backbone manufacturer: Thermo Fisher Scientific
  Backbone size w/o insert (bp): 2550
  Vector type: Mammalian Expression
Growth in bacteria
  Bacterial resistance: Kanamycin, 50 μg/mL
  Growth temperature: 37°C
  Growth strain: Stbl3
  Copy number: High Copy
Gene/Insert
  Gene/Insert name: UCP1 (alt name: SLC25A7, UCP)
  Species: H. sapiens (human)
  Insert size (bp): 921
  Entrez Gene: UCP1 (a.k.a. SLC25A7, UCP)
  Cloning method: Gateway Cloning
  Sequencing primers: 5′ M13-fwd; 3′ M13-rev
Terms and licenses: Academic/Nonprofit Terms; Industry Terms
Depositor comments: For more information on the full Resolute plasmid collection, please see www.addgene.org/depositor-collections/re-solute/. Please provide your feedback on this plasmid to the RESOLUTE consortium by filling out their RESOLUTE repository feedback form: https://forms.office.com/Pages/ResponsePage.aspx?id=0e05yklzmkS7rjFGQL4N7z4feCLQvEJAmVcOCM_u885UN1JJRko0Ukg4TVQwNTZLOUxPQVJWT1NHUCQlQCN0PWcu
How to cite: pDONR221_UCP1 was a gift from RESOLUTE Consortium & Giulio Superti-Furga (Addgene plasmid # 132274 ; http://n2t.net/addgene:132274 ; RRID:Addgene_132274)
