>Addgene plasmid #132274 | pDONR221_UCP1 | depositor partial sequence | sequence record 253948 | Codon-optimized ORF of UCP1
ATGGGAGGACTGACCGCATCTGACGTGCACCCCACACTGGGAGTGCAGCTGTTCAGCGCCGGAATCGCAG
CATGCCTGGCAGACGTGATCACCTTTCCTCTGGATACAGCCAAGGTGAGGCTGCAGGTGCAGGGCGAGTG
TCCAACCAGCTCCGTGATCCGCTACAAGGGCGTGCTGGGCACCATCACAGCCGTGGTGAAGACAGAGGGC
CGGATGAAGCTGTATTCCGGACTGCCTGCAGGACTGCAGAGGCAGATCTCTAGCGCCTCTCTGCGCATCG
GCCTGTACGATACCGTGCAGGAGTTCCTGACCGCCGGCAAGGAGACAGCCCCATCTCTGGGCAGCAAGAT
CCTGGCAGGACTGACCACAGGAGGAGTGGCCGTGTTTATCGGACAGCCAACCGAGGTGGTGAAGGTGAGG
CTGCAGGCACAGAGCCACCTGCACGGCATCAAGCCTCGGTACACCGGCACATACAACGCCTATAGAATCA
TCGCAACCACAGAGGGACTGACCGGACTGTGGAAGGGAACCACACCCAACCTGATGCGCAGCGTGATCAT
CAATTGCACCGAGCTGGTGACATATGACCTGATGAAGGAGGCCTTCGTGAAGAACAATATCCTGGCCGAC
GATGTGCCATGCCACCTGGTGTCCGCCCTGATCGCAGGATTCTGTGCAACCGCCATGTCCTCTCCCGTGG
ATGTGGTGAAGACACGGTTTATCAACAGCCCCCCTGGCCAGTATAAGTCCGTGCCTAACTGTGCCATGAA
GGTGTTCACCAATGAGGGCCCAACAGCCTTCTTTAAGGGCCTGGTGCCCTCCTTTCTGAGACTGGGCTCT
TGGAATGTGATCATGTTCGTGTGCTTTGAGCAGCTGAAGCGGGAGCTGAGCAAGTCCAGACAGACCATGG
ACTGTGCCACA
